Addgene plasmid #222496: pMX-Sox17-p2A-Erg-t2A-GFP
Purpose: mouse fibroblast-to-endothelial cell direct reprogramming
Depositing lab: Li Qian. Depositing organization: University of North Carolina at Chapel Hill. Publication: Direct conversion of cardiac fibroblasts into endothelial-like cells using Sox17 and Erg. Farber G, Dong Y, Wang Q, Rathod M, Wang H, Dixit M, Keepers B, Xie Y, Butz K, Polacheck WJ, Liu J, Qian L. Nat Commun. 2024 May 16;15(1):4170. doi: 10.1038/s41467-024-48354-6. PubMed 38755186.
Backbone
  Vector backbone: pMX
  Backbone size w/o insert (bp): 4582
  Total vector size (bp): 8170
  Vector type: Retroviral
Growth in bacteria
  Bacterial resistance: Ampicillin, 100 μg/mL
  Growth temperature: 37°C
  Growth strain: NEB Stable
  Copy number: High Copy
Gene/Insert 1
  Gene/Insert name: Sox17
  Species: M. musculus (mouse)
  Insert size (bp): 1257
  Entrez Gene: Sox17
  Cloning method: Gibson Cloning
  Sequencing primers: 5′ CTGCCGGATCTAGCTAGTTAATTAAATGAGCAGCCCGGATGCG
Gene/Insert 2
  Gene/Insert name: Erg
  Insert size (bp): 1459
  Entrez Gene: Erg (a.k.a. D030036I24Rik)
  Cloning method: Gibson Cloning
  Sequencing primers: 5′ GCGCCACAAACTTCTCTCTGCTAAAGCAAGCAGGTGATGTTGAAGAAAACCCCGGGCCTACTAGTATGATCCAGACTGTACCTGA
Gene/Insert 3
  Gene/Insert name: EGFP
  Insert size (bp): 720
Terms and licenses: Academic/Nonprofit Terms; Industry Terms: Not Available to Industry
How to cite: pMX-Sox17-p2A-Erg-t2A-GFP was a gift from Li Qian (Addgene plasmid # 222496 ; http://n2t.net/addgene:222496 ; RRID:Addgene_222496)
