[The description below was written by a language model from this plasmid's Addgene catalogue record and pLannotate feature annotations shown in this document.]
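Description:
pMX-Sox17-p2A-Erg-t2A-GFP is a Moloney murine leukemia virus-based retroviral vector built on the pMX backbone, with a total size of 8,170 bp. It is designed to deliver two transcription factors and a fluorescent reporter to mammalian cells as a single polycistronic unit. In bacteria it is maintained through a high-copy ColE1/pUC-type origin and selected with ampicillin via the β-lactamase gene and its native promoter. A short lacI fragment near the origin appears to be a backbone remnant with no stated function.

The proviral region is flanked by MMLV long terminal repeats. Downstream of the 5′ LTR lie the MMLV packaging signal (with a fragment annotated as MESV Ψ), a truncated gag sequence lacking its start codon, and a pol segment containing the splice acceptor. Together these elements support encapsidation of the genomic RNA in packaging cells and expression of the downstream insert. No internal promoter is annotated, so transcription presumably runs from the 5′ LTR. The annotation tool labels part of the 3′ LTR region as a ΔU3 fragment next to a standard LTR, and the record does not describe the vector as self-inactivating.

The payload consists of mouse Sox17, then mouse Erg, then EGFP, all in the same orientation. The construct name indicates a P2A peptide between Sox17 and Erg, which would fall in the unannotated gap between the two coding sequences. A T2A is annotated between Erg and EGFP. Ribosomal skipping at the 2A sites yields separate proteins from one transcript, so GFP fluorescence marks cells that co-express both factors. The stated purpose is direct reprogramming of mouse fibroblasts into endothelial cells.
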