Features (pLannotate 1.2.2; 15 found; start..end, strand, type, name):
     22..615     +  LTR            LTR: long terminal repeat from Moloney murine leukemia virus
    678..877     +  misc_feature   MMLV Ψ: packaging signal of Moloney murine leukemia virus (MMLV)
    929..1017    +  misc_feature   MESV Ψ (fragment): packaging signal of murine embryonic stem cell virus
   1094..1510    +  CDS            gag (truncated): truncated Moloney murine leukemia virus (MMLV) gag gene lacking the start codon
   1520..1894    +  misc_feature   pol region: Moloney murine leukemia virus (MMLV) pol region containing the splice acceptor site
   1917..3173    +  CDS            Sox17: SOX17_MOUSE - Also known as Sox-17. Experimental evidence at protein level: Swiss-Prot protein existence level 1. [Isoform 2]: Has no DNA-binding activity, and does not function as transcriptional activator. From Mus musculus (Mouse).
   3252..4709    +  CDS            Erg: ERG_MOUSE - Also known as Erg-3. Experimental evidence at protein level: Swiss-Prot protein existence level 1. Transcriptional regulator. May participate in transcriptional regulation through the recruitment of SETDB1 histone methyltransferase and subsequent modification of local chromatin structure. From Mus musculus (Mouse).
   4725..4777    +  CDS            T2A (fragment): 2A peptide from Thosea asigna virus capsid protein Eukaryotic ribosomes fail to insert a peptide bond between the Gly and Pro residues, yielding separate polypeptides.
   4785..5504    +  CDS            EGFP: the original enhanced GFP (Yang et al., 1996) mammalian codon-optimized
   5553..5674    +  LTR            3' LTR (ΔU3) (fragment): self-inactivating 3' long terminal repeat (LTR) from Moloney murine leukemia virus
   5675..6144    +  LTR            LTR: long terminal repeat from Moloney murine leukemia virus
   6210..6262    -  CDS            lacI (fragment): lac repressor; lacI; The lac repressor binds to the lac operator to inhibit transcription in E. coli. This inhibition can be relieved by adding lactose or isopropyl-β-D-thiogalactopyranoside (IPTG).
   6445..7033    -  rep_origin     ori: high-copy-number ColE1/pMB1/pBR322/pUC origin of replication
   7197..8057    -  CDS            AmpR: β-lactamase; bla; confers resistance to ampicillin, carbenicillin, and related antibiotics
   8058..8162    -  promoter       AmpR promoter: bla
>Addgene plasmid #222496 | pMX-Sox17-p2A-Erg-t2A-GFP | addgene full sequence | sequence record 442282 | Addgene NGS Result
CCCGAAAAGTGCCACCTGCATAATGAAAGACCCCACCTGTAGGTTTGGCAAGCTAGCTTAAGTAACGCCA
TTTTGCAAGGCATGGAAAAATACATAACTGAGAATAGAAAAGTTCAGATCAAGGTCAGGAACAGATGGAA
CAGCTGAATATGGGCCAAACAGGATATCTGTGGTAAGCAGTTCCTGCCCCGGCTCAGGGCCAAGAACAGA
TGGAACAGCTGAATATGGGCCAAACAGGATATCTGTGGTAAGCAGTTCCTGCCCCGGCTCAGGGCCAAGA
ACAGATGGTCCCCAGATGCGGTCCAGCCCTCAGCAGTTTCTAGAGAACCATCAGATGTTTCCAGGGTGCC
CCAAGGACCTGAAATGACCCTGTGCCTTATTTGAACTAACCAATCAGTTCGCTTCTCGCTTCTGTTCGCG
CGCTTCTGCTCCCCGAGCTCAATAAAAGAGCCCACAACCCCTCACTCGGCGCGCCAGTCCTCCGATTGAC
TGAGTCGCCCGGGTACCCGTGTATCCAATAAACCCTCTTGCAGTTGCATCCGACTTGTGGTCTCGCTGTT
CCTTGGGAGGGTCTCCTCTGAGTGATTGACTACCCGTCAGCGGGGGTCTTTCATTTGGGGGCTCGTCCGG
GATCGGGAGACCCCTGCCCAGGGACCACCGACCCACCACCGGGAGGTAAGCTGGCCAGCAACTTATCTGT
GTCTGTCCGATTGTCTAGTGTCTATGACTGATTTTATGCGCCTGCGTCGGTACTAGTTAGCTAACTAGCT
CTGTATCTGGCGGACCCGTGGTGGAACTGACGAGTTCGGAACACCCGGCCGCAACCCTGGGAGACGTCCC
AGGGACTTCGGGGGCCGTTTTTGTGGCCCGACCTGAGTCCAAAAATCCCGATCGTTTTGGACTCTTTGGT
GCACCCCCCTAATAGGAGGGATATGTGGTTCTGGTAGGAGACGAGAACCTAAAACAGTTCCCGCCTCCGT
CTGAATTTTTGCTTTCGGTTTGGGACCGAAGCCGCGCCGCGCGTCTTGTCTGCTGCAGCATCGTTCTGTG
TTGTCTCTGTCTGACTGTGTTTCTGTATTTGTCTGAAAATTAGGGCCAGACTGTTACCACTCCCTTAAGT
TTGACCTTAGGTCACTGGAAAGATGTCGAGCGGATCGCTCACAACCAGTCGGTAGATGTCAAGAAGAGAC
GTTGGGTTACCTTCTGCTCTGCAGAATGGCCAACCTTTAACGTCGGATGGCCGCGAGACGGCACCTTTAA
CCGAGACCTCATCACCCAGGTTAAGATCAAGGTCTTTTCACCTGGCCCGCATGGACACCCAGACCAGGTC
CCCTACATCGTGACCTGGGAAGCCTTGGCTTTTGACCCCCCTCCCTGGGTCAAGCCCTTTGTACACCCTA
AGCCTCCGCCTCCTCTTCCTCCATCCGCCCCGTCTCTCCCCCTTGAACCTCCTCGTTCGACCCCGCCTCG
ATCCTCCCTTTATCCAGCCCTCACTCCTTCTCTAGGCGCCCCCATATGGCCATATGAGATCTTATATGGG
GCACCCCCGCCCCTTGTAAACTTCCCTGACCCTGACATGACAAGAGTTACTAACAGCCCCTCTCTCCAAG
CTCACTTACAGGCTCTCTACTTAGTCCAGCACGAAGTCTGGAGACCTCTGGCGGCAGCCTACCAAGAACA
ACTGGACCGACCGGTGGTACCTCACCCTTACCGAGTCGGCGACACAGTGTGGGTCCGCCGACACCAGACT
AAGAACCTAGAACCTCGCTGGAAAGGACCTTACACAGTCCTGCTGACCACCCCCACCGCCCTCAAAGTAG
ACGGCATCGCAGCTTGGATACACGCCGCCCACGTGAAGGCTGCCGACCCCGGGGGTGGACCATCCTCTAG
ACTGCCGGATCTAGCTAGTTAATTAAATGAGCAGCCCGGATGCGGGATACGCCAGTGACGACCAGAGCCA
GCCCCGGAGCGCGCAGCCCGCGGTGATGGCAGGGTTGGGCCCCTGTCCCTGGGCCGAGTCCCTGAGCCCC
CTCGGGGATGTAAAGGTGAAAGGCGAGGTGGTGGCGAGTAGCGGGGCGCCAGCCGGGACGTCGGGCCGAG
CCAAAGCGGAGTCTCGCATCCGGCGGCCGATGAACGCCTTTATGGTGTGGGCCAAAGACGAACGCAAGCG
GTTGGCACAGCAGAACCCAGATCTGCACAACGCAGAGCTAAGCAAGATGCTAGGCAAGTCTTGGAAGGCG
TTGACCTTGGCAGAGAAGCGGCCCTTCGTGGAAGAGGCCGAGCGGCTGCGCGTGCAGCATATGCAGGACC
ACCCCAACTACAAGTACCGGCCGCGGCGGCGCAAGCAGGTGAAGCGCATGAAGCGGGTGGAGGGAGGCTT
CCTGCACGCTCTCGTCGAGCCCCAGGCCGGCGCGCTTGGTCCCGAGGGCGGCCGCGTGGCCATGGATGGC
CTGGGTCTGCCTTTCCCGGAGCCGGGCTATCCGGCCGGTCCTCCGCTGATGTCTCCGCACATGGGCCCCC
ACTATCGGGACTGCCAGGGACTGGGCGCTCCCGCGCTCGACGGCTACCCTCTGCCCACTCCGGACACATC
CCCGCTGGATGGCGTGGAGCAGGACCCGGCTTTCTTTGCAGCCCCGCTGCCAGGGGACTGCCCGGCGGCC
GGCACCTACACTTACGCTCCAGTCTCGGACTATGCAGTGTCCGTAGAGCCGCCCGCTGGCCCCATGCGAG
TGGGGCCGGACCCCTCGGGCCCTGCGATGCCGGGGATCCTGGCGCCCCCCAGCGCTCTGCACCTGTACTA
CGGCGCGATGGGCTCGCCCGCCGCAAGTGCGGGGCGCGGTTTCCACGCGCAACCCCAGCAGCCGCTGCAA
CCGCAGGCACCGCCGCCGCCACCGCAGCAGCAGCACCCAGCGCACGGCCCCGGGCAACCTTCGCCCCCTC
CCGAGGCTCTGCCCTGCCGGGATGGCACGGAATCCAACCAGCCCACTGAGCTCCTAGGGGAGGTGGACCG
CACGGAATTCGAACAGTATCTGCCCTTTGTGTATAAGCCCGAGATGGGTCTTCCCTACCAGGGACACGAC
TGCGGAGTGAACCTCTCAGACAGCCACGGAGCCATTTCCTCCGTGGTGTCCGACGCTAGCTCAGCGGTCT
ACTATTGCAACTACCCCGACATTACTAGCGGCAGCGGCGCCACAAACTTCTCTCTGCTAAAGCAAGCAGG
TGATGTTGAAGAAAACCCCGGGCCTACTAGTATGATCCAGACTGTACCTGACCCAGCAGCTCATATTAAG
GAGGCCTTGTCAGTTGTGAGCGAGGACCAGTCACTATTTGAGTGTGCCTACGGAACGCCACACCTGGCTA
AGACAGAGATGACCGCATCCTCTTCCAGTGACTATGGCCAGACATCCAAGATGAGTCCCAGAGTCCCTCA
GCAGGACTGGCTGTCTCAAGCCCCAGCCAGGGTCACCATCAAGATGGAGTGCAACCCTAGTCAGGTGAAT
GGTTCCAGGAACTCACCTGATGAGTGCAGTGTGAACAAAGGTGGGAAGATGGTGGGCAGCCCGGATACTG
TGGGGATGAGCTACGGCAGCTACATGGAGGAGAAGCATGTGCCGCCTCCCAATATGACCACAAATGAGCG
CAGAGTGATCGTCCCTGCAGATCCTACTCTGTGGAGCACAGACCATGTCCGACAGTGGCTGGAGTGGGCG
GTGAAAGAATATGGCCTCCTCGATGTGGACGTCTTACTATTTCAGAATATCGATGGGAAGGAGCTGTGCA
AGATGACAAAGGATGACTTCCAGCGGCTCACGCCGAGCTACAATGCCGACATTCTTCTCTCACATCTCCA
CTACCTCAGAGAGACTCCCCTTCCACATCTGACTTCCGATGACGTTGATAAGGCTTTACAAAACTCTCCA
CGGTTAATGCATGCCAGAAACACAGGGGGTGCAGCTTTTATTTTCCCAAATACTTCAGTATATCCCGAAG
CTACGCAAAGAATTACAACTAGGCCAGATTTACCTTATGAGCCTCCCAGGAGATCAGCCTGGACCGGCCA
CAGCCACCTCACCCCTCAGTCCAAAGCTGCTCAGCCATCTCCCTCTGCAGTGCCCAAAACTGAAGACCAG
CGTCCTCAGTTAGATCCTTACCAGATCCTGGGACCGACCAGTAGCCGCCTTGCTAATCCAGGTAGTGGCC
AGATCCAGCTGTGGCAGTTCCTGCTCGAACTCCTGTCAGACAGCTCCAACTCCAACTGCATCACCTGGGA
AGGCACCAACGGGGAGTTCAAGATGACAGACCCGGACGAGGTGGCTCGGCGCTGGGGGGAGAGGAAGAGC
AAGCCCAACATGAACTATGACAAGCTCAGCCGCGCCCTCCGCTACTACTACGACAAAAACATCATGACCA
AGGTGCACGGGAAGCGCTACGCCTACAAGTTTGACTTCCACGGGATTGCCCAGGCCCTGCAGCCCCACCC
TCCTGAGTCGTCCCTGTACAAGTACCCCTCCGACCTGCCATACATGGGCTCCTATCACGCCCACCCCCAG
AAGATGAACTTTGTGTCTCCCCACCCTCCCGCTCTCCCAGTCACATCTTCCAGTTTCTTTGCTTCCCCGA
ACCCATACTGGAATTCACCGACTGGGGGCATCTACCCGAACACTAGGCTCCCAGCCAGCCATATGCCCTC
TCACCTGGGCACCTACTACAAGCTTGGCTCCGGCGAGGGCAGGGGAAGTCTTCTAACATGCGGGGACGTG
GAGGAAAATCCCGGCCCACTCGAGATGGTGAGCAAGGGCGAGGAGCTGTTCACCGGGGTGGTGCCCATCC
TGGTCGAGCTGGACGGCGACGTAAACGGCCACAAGTTCAGCGTGTCCGGCGAGGGCGAGGGCGATGCCAC
CTACGGCAAGCTGACCCTGAAGTTCATCTGCACCACCGGCAAGCTGCCCGTGCCCTGGCCCACCCTCGTG
ACCACCCTGACCTACGGCGTGCAGTGCTTCAGCCGCTACCCCGACCACATGAAGCAGCACGACTTCTTCA
AGTCCGCCATGCCCGAAGGCTACGTCCAGGAGCGCACCATCTTCTTCAAGGACGACGGCAACTACAAGAC
CCGCGCCGAGGTGAAGTTCGAGGGCGACACCCTGGTGAACCGCATCGAGCTGAAGGGCATCGACTTCAAG
GAGGACGGCAACATCCTGGGGCACAAGCTGGAGTACAACTACAACAGCCACAACGTCTATATCATGGCCG
ACAAGCAGAAGAACGGCATCAAGGTGAACTTCAAGATCCGCCACAACATCGAGGACGGCAGCGTGCAGCT
CGCCGACCACTACCAGCAGAACACCCCCATCGGCGACGGCCCCGTGCTGCTGCCCGACAACCACTACCTG
AGCACCCAGTCCGCCCTGAGCAAAGACCCCAACGAGAAGCGCGATCACATGGTCCTGCTGGAGTTCGTGA
CCGCCGCCGGGATCACTCTCGGCATGGACGAGCTGTACAAGTAAGTCGACGATAAAATAAAAGATTTTAT
TTAGTCTCCAGAAAAAGGGGGGAATGAAAGACCCCACCTGTAGGTTTGGCAAGCTAGCTTAAGTAACGCC
ATTTTGCAAGGCATGGAAAAATACATAACTGAGAATAGAGAAGTTCAGATCAAGGTCAGGAACAGATGGA
ACAGCTGAATATGGGCCAAACAGGATATCTGTGGTAAGCAGTTCCTGCCCCGGCTCAGGGCCAAGAACAG
ATGGAACAGCTGAATATGGGCCAAACAGGATATCTGTGGTAAGCAGTTCCTGCCCCGGCTCAGGGCCAAG
AACAGATGGTCCCCAGATGCGGTCCAGCCCTCAGCAGTTTCTAGAGAACCATCAGATGTTTCCAGGGTGC
CCCAAGGACCTGAAATGACCCTGTGCCTTATTTGAACTAACCAATCAGTTCGCTTCTCGCTTCTGTTCGC
GCGCTTCTGCTCCCCGAGCTCAATAAAAGAGCCCACAACCCCTCACTCGGGGCGCCAGTCCTCCGATTGA
CTGAGTCGCCCGGGTACCCGTGTATCCAATAAACCCTCTTGCAGTTGCATCCGACTTGTGGTCTCGCTGT
TCCTTGGGAGGGTCTCCTCTGAGTGATTGACTACCCGTCAGCGGGGGTCTTTCACATGCAGCATGTATCA
AAATTAATTTGGTTTTTTTTCTTAAGTATTTACATTAAATGGCCATAGTTGCATTAATGAATCGGCCAAC
GCGCGGGGAGAGGCGGTTTGCGTATTGGGCGCTCTTCCGCTTCCTCGCTCACTGACTCGCTGCGCTCGGT
CGTTCGGCTGCGGCGAGCGGTATCAGCTCACTCAAAGGCGGTAATACGGTTATCCACAGAATCAGGGGAT
AACGCAGGAAAGAACATGTGAGCAAAAGGCCAGCAAAAGGCCAGGAACCGTAAAAAGGCCGCGTTGCTGG
CGTTTTTCCATAGGCTCCGCCCCCCTGACGAGCATCACAAAAATCGACGCTCAAGTCAGAGGTGGCGAAA
CCCGACAGGACTATAAAGATACCAGGCGTTTCCCCCTGGAAGCTCCCTCGTGCGCTCTCCTGTTCCGACC
CTGCCGCTTACCGGATACCTGTCCGCCTTTCTCCCTTCGGGAAGCGTGGCGCTTTCTCATAGCTCACGCT
GTAGGTATCTCAGTTCGGTGTAGGTCGTTCGCTCCAAGCTGGGCTGTGTGCACGAACCCCCCGTTCAGCC
CGACCGCTGCGCCTTATCCGGTAACTATCGTCTTGAGTCCAACCCGGTAAGACACGACTTATCGCCACTG
GCAGCAGCCACTGGTAACAGGATTAGCAGAGCGAGGTATGTAGGCGGTGCTACAGAGTTCTTGAAGTGGT
GGCCTAACTACGGCTACACTAGAAGAACAGTATTTGGTATCTGCGCTCTGCTGAAGCCAGTTACCTTCGG
AAAAAGAGTTGGTAGCTCTTGATCCGGCAAACAAACCACCGCTGGTAGCGGTGGTTTTTTTGTTTGCAAG
CAGCAGATTACGCGCAGAAAAAAAGGATCTCAAGAAGATCCTTTGATCTTTTCTACGGGGTCTGACGCTC
AGTGGAACGAAAACTCACGTTAAGGGATTTTGGTCATGAGATTATCAAAAAGGATCTTCACCTAGATCCT
TTTGCGGCCGGCCGCAAATCAATCTAAAGTATATATGAGTAAACTTGGTCTGACAGTTACCAATGCTTAA
TCAGTGAGGCACCTATCTCAGCGATCTGTCTATTTCGTTCATCCATAGTTGCCTGACTCCCCGTCGTGTA
GATAACTACGATACGGGAGGGCTTACCATCTGGCCCCAGTGCTGCAATGATACCGCGAGACCCACGCTCA
CCGGCTCCAGATTTATCAGCAATAAACCAGCCAGCCGGAAGGGCCGAGCGCAGAAGTGGTCCTGCAACTT
TATCCGCCTCCATCCAGTCTATTAATTGTTGCCGGGAAGCTAGAGTAAGTAGTTCGCCAGTTAATAGTTT
GCGCAACGTTGTTGCCATTGCTACAGGCATCGTGGTGTCACGCTCGTCGTTTGGTATGGCTTCATTCAGC
TCCGGTTCCCAACGATCAAGGCGAGTTACATGATCCCCCATGTTGTGCAAAAAAGCGGTTAGCTCCTTCG
GTCCTCCGATCGTTGTCAGAAGTAAGTTGGCCGCAGTGTTATCACTCATGGTTATGGCAGCACTGCATAA
TTCTCTTACTGTCATGCCATCCGTAAGATGCTTTTCTGTGACTGGTGAGTACTCAACCAAGTCATTCTGA
GAATAGTGTATGCGGCGACCGAGTTGCTCTTGCCCGGCGTCAATACGGGATAATACCGCGCCACATAGCA
GAACTTTAAAAGTGCTCATCATTGGAAAACGTTCTTCGGGGCGAAAACTCTCAAGGATCTTACCGCTGTT
GAGATCCAGTTCGATGTAACCCACTCGTGCACCCAACTGATCTTCAGCATCTTTTACTTTCACCAGCGTT
TCTGGGTGAGCAAAAACAGGAAGGCAAAATGCCGCAAAAAAGGGAATAAGGGCGACACGGAAATGTTGAA
TACTCATACTCTTCCTTTTTCAATATTATTGAAGCATTTATCAGGGTTATTGTCTCATGAGCGGATACAT
ATTTGAATGTATTTAGAAAAATAAACAAATAGGGGTTCCGCGCACATTTC
